>Addgene plasmid #11947 | pcDNA3.1/HisC 14-3-3 sigma | addgene partial sequence | sequence record 18525 | 11947 with T7
GTTTAACTTAAGCTTACCATGGGGGGGTTCTCATCATCATCATCATCATGGTATGGCTAGCATGACTGGT
GGACAGCAAATGGGTCGGGATCTGTACGACGATGACGATAAGGTACCAGGATCCGAGAGAGCCAGTCTGA
TCCAGAAGGCCAAGCTGGCAGAGCAGGCCGAACGCTATGAGGACATGGCAGCCTTCATGAAAGGCGCCGT
GGAGAAGGGCGAGGAGCTCTCCTGCGAAGAGCGAAACCTGCTCTCAGTAGCCTATAAGAACGTGGTGGGC
GGCCAGAGGGCTGCCTGGAGGGTGCTGTCCAGTATTGAGCAGAAAAGCAACGAGGAGGGCTCGGAGGAGA
AGGGGCCCGAGGTGCGTGAGTACCGGGAGAAGGTGGAGACTGAGCTCCAGGGCGTGTGCGACACCGTGCT
GGGCCTGCTGGACAGCCACCTCATCAAGGAGGCCGGGGACGCCGAGAGCCGGGTCTTCTACCTGAAGATG
AAGGGTGACTACTACCGCTACCTGGCCGAGGTGGCCACCGGTGACGACAAGAAGCGCATCATTGACTCAG
CCCGGTCAGCCTACCAGGAGGCCATGGACATCAGCAAGAAGGAGATGCCGCCCACCAACCCCATCCGCCT
GGGCCTGGCCCTGAACTTTTCCGTCTTCCACTACGAGATCGCCAACAGCCCCGAGGAGGCCATCTCTCTG
GCCAAGACCACTTTCGACGAGGCCATGGCTGATCTGCACACCCTCAGCGAGGACTCCTACAAAGACAGCA
CCCTCATCATGCAGCTGCTGCG
