[The description below was written by a language model from this plasmid's Addgene catalogue record.]
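Description:
pcDNA3.1/HisC 14-3-3 sigma is a mammalian expression plasmid built on the commercial pcDNA3.1 His C backbone (about 5.5 kb without insert). It is propagated in E. coli as a high-copy plasmid under ampicillin selection, and it carries a neomycin resistance marker so that transfected mammalian cells can be selected with G418, allowing either transient expression or the derivation of stable lines.

The insert is human stratifin (SFN, also known as 14-3-3 sigma or YWHAS), cloned by restriction digestion between the BamHI and EcoRI sites of the polylinker; the record does not say whether these sites remain intact. The coding sequence is placed in frame with the N-terminal polyhistidine tag supplied by the backbone, so the protein is produced as a His-tagged fusion that can be detected or captured by metal-affinity methods. The record does not list the promoter or other regulatory elements, and no feature table is provided. Vectors of the pcDNA3.1 family generally drive expression from the CMV immediate-early promoter, and the listed T7 sequencing primer is consistent with a T7 promoter site lying upstream of the cloning region, but these details are not confirmed here.

14-3-3 sigma is a member of the 14-3-3 family of phosphoserine/phosphothreonine-binding adaptor proteins. The associated publication concerns the structural basis of this isoform's functional specificity, so the construct is suited to expressing tagged 14-3-3 sigma in mammalian cells for studies such as binding-partner analysis, dimerization behaviour, or comparison with other 14-3-3 isoforms.
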