Addgene plasmid #11947: pcDNA3.1/HisC 14-3-3 sigma
Depositing lab: Michael Yaffe. Depositing organization: Massachusetts Institute of Technology. Publication: A structural basis for 14-3-3sigma functional specificity. Wilker EW, Grant RA, Artim SC, Yaffe MB. J Biol Chem. 2005 May 13. 280(19):18891-8. 10.1074/jbc.M500982200 PubMed 15731107.
Backbone
  Vector backbone: pcDNA3.1 His C
  Backbone manufacturer: Invitrogen
  Backbone size w/o insert (bp): 5514
  Vector type: Mammalian Expression
  Selectable markers: Neomycin (select with G418)
Growth in bacteria
  Bacterial resistance: Ampicillin, 100 μg/mL
  Growth temperature: 37°C
  Growth strain: DH5alpha
  Copy number: High Copy
Gene/Insert
  Gene/Insert name: Stratifin (alt name: 14-3-3 sigma)
  Species: H. sapiens (human)
  Entrez Gene: SFN (a.k.a. YWHAS)
  Tag / fusion protein: His (N terminal on backbone)
  Cloning method: Restriction Enzyme; 5′ cloning site BamHI (unknown if destroyed); 3′ cloning site EcoRI (unknown if destroyed)
  Sequencing primers: 5′ T7
Terms and licenses: Academic/Nonprofit Terms; Industry Terms: Not Available to Industry
How to cite: pcDNA3.1/HisC 14-3-3 sigma was a gift from Michael Yaffe (Addgene plasmid # 11947 ; http://n2t.net/addgene:11947 ; RRID:Addgene_11947)
